>Addgene plasmid #190646 | pCAG-Sema4D-Flag | addgene full sequence | sequence record 436848 | Addgene NGS Result
GGTCGACATTGATTATTGACTAGTTATTAATAGTAATCAATTACGGGGTCATTAGTTCATAGCCCATATA
TGGAGTTCCGCGTTACATAACTTACGGTAAATGGCCCGCCTGGCTGACCGCCCAACGACCCCCGCCCATT
GACGTCAATAATGACGTATGTTCCCATAGTAACGCCAATAGGGACTTTCCATTGACGTCAATGGGTGGAG
TATTTACGGTAAACTGCCCACTTGGCAGTACATCAAGTGTATCATATGCCAAGTACGCCCCCTATTGACG
TCAATGACGGTAAATGGCCCGCCTGGCATTATGCCCAGTACATGACCTTATGGGACTTTCCTACTTGGCA
GTACATCTACGTATTAGTCATCGCTATTACCATGGTCGAGGTGAGCCCCACGTTCTGCTTCACTCTCCCC
ATCTCCCCCCCCTCCCCACCCCCAATTTTGTATTTATTTATTTTTTAATTATTTTGTGCAGCGATGGGGG
CGGGGGGGGGGGGGGGGCGCGCGCCAGGCGGGGCGGGGCGGGGCGAGGGGCGGGGCGGGGCGAGGCGGAG
AGGTGCGGCGGCAGCCAATCAGAGCGGCGCGCTCCGAAAGTTTCCTTTTATGGCGAGGCGGCGGCGGCGG
CGGCCCTATAAAAAGCGAAGCGCGCGGCGGGCGGGAGTCGCTGCGCGCTGCCTTCGCCCCGTGCCCCGCT
CCGCCGCCGCCTCGCGCCGCCCGCCCCGGCTCTGACTGACCGCGTTACTCCCACAGGTGAGCGGGCGGGA
CGGCCCTTCTCCTCCGGGCTGTAATTAGCGCTTGGTTTAATGACGGCTTGTTTCTTTTCTGTGGCTGCGT
GAAAGCCTTGAGGGGCTCCGGGAGGGCCCTTTGTGCGGGGGGAGCGGCTCGGGGGGTGCGTGCGTGTGTG
TGTGCGTGGGGAGCGCCGCGTGCGGCTCCGCGCTGCCCGGCGGCTGTGAGCGCTGCGGGCGCGGCGCGGG
GCTTTGTGCGCTCCGCAGTGTGCGCGAGGGGAGCGCGGCCGGGGGCGGTGCCCCGCGGTGCGGGGGGGGC
TGCGAGGGGAACAAAGGCTGCGTGCGGGGTGTGTGCGTGGGGGGGTGAGCAGGGGGTGTGGGCGCGTCGG
TCGGGCTGCAACCCCCCCTGCACCCCCCTCCCCGAGTTGCTGAGCACGGCCCGGCTTCGGGTGCGGGGCT
CCGTACGGGGCGTGGCGCGGGGCTCGCCGTGCCGGGCGGGGGGTGGCGGCAGGTGGGGGTGCCGGGCGGG
GCGGGGCCGCCTCGGGCCGGGGAGGGCTCGGGGGAGGGGCGCGGCGGCCCCCGGAGCGCCGGCGGCTGTC
GAGGCGCGGCGAGCCGCAGCCATTGCCTTTTATGGTAATCGTGCGAGAGGGCGCAGGGACTTCCTTTGTC
CCAAATCTGTGCGGAGCCGAAATCTGGGAGGCGCCGCCGCACCCCCTCTAGCGGGCGCGGGGCGAAGCGG
TGCGGCGCCGGCAGGAAGGAAATGGGCGGGGAGGGCCTTCGTGCGTCGCCGCGCCGCCGTCCCCTTCTCC
CTCTCCAGCCTCGGGGCTGTCCGCGGGGGGACGGCTGCCTTCGGGGGGGACGGGGCAGGGCGGGGTTCGG
CTTCTGGCGTGTGACCGGCGGCTCTAGAGCCTCTGCTAACCATGTTCATGCCTTCTTCTTTTTCCTACAG
CTCCTGGGCAACGTGCTGGTTATTGTGCTGTCTCATCATTTTGGCAAAGAATTCACCCGGGCTAGCCACC
ATGAGGATGTGTGCCCCCGTTAGGGGGCTGTTCTTGGCCCTGGTGGTAGTGTTGAGAACCGCGGTGGCAT
TTGCACCTGTGCCTCGGCTCACCTGGGAACATGGAGAGGTAGGTCTGGTGCAGTTTCACAAGCCAGGCAT
CTTTAACTACTCGGCCTTGCTGATGAGTGAGGACAAAGACACTCTGTATGTAGGCGCCCGGGAAGCAGTC
TTTGCAGTGAATGCGCTGAACATCTCTGAGAAGCAACATGAGGTATATTGGAAGGTCTCTGAAGACAAAA
AATCCAAGTGTGCAGAGAAGGGGAAATCAAAGCAGACGGAATGCCTAAACTACATTCGAGTACTACAGCC
ACTAAGCAGCACTTCCCTCTATGTGTGTGGGACCAATGCGTTCCAGCCCACCTGTGACCACCTGAACTTG
ACATCCTTCAAGTTTCTGGGGAAAAGTGAAGATGGCAAAGGAAGATGCCCCTTCGACCCCGCCCACAGCT
ACACATCAGTCATGGTTGGGGGCGAGCTCTACTCTGGGACGTCCTATAATTTCTTGGGCAGTGAACCCAT
CATCTCTCGAAACTCTTCCCACAGTCCCTTGAGGACGGAGTATGCCATCCCGTGGCTGAACGAGCCTAGC
TTCGTCTTTGCTGACGTGATCCAGAAAAGCCCAGATGGTCCGGAGGGTGAAGATGACAAGGTCTACTTCT
TTTTTACGGAGGTATCCGTGGAGTACGAATTCGTCTTCAAGTTGATGATCCCGCGAGTTGCCAGGGTGTG
CAAGGGCGACCAGGGCGGCCTGCGGACTTTGCAAAAAAAGTGGACCTCCTTCCTAAAGGCCAGGCTGATC
TGCTCCAAGCCAGACAGTGGCCTGGTCTTCAACATACTTCAGGATGTGTTTGTGCTGAGGGCCCCGGGCC
TCAAGGAGCCTGTGTTCTATGCGGTCTTCACCCCACAGCTGAACAATGTGGGTCTGTCAGCGGTGTGCGC
CTACACACTGGCCACGGTGGAGGCAGTCTTCTCCCGTGGAAAGTACATGCAGAGTGCCACAGTGGAGCAG
TCTCACACCAAGTGGGTGCGCTACAATGGCCCAGTGCCCACTCCCCGACCTGGAGCGTGTATCGACAGTG
AGGCCCGGGCAGCCAACTACACCAGCTCCTTGAATCTCCCAGACAAAACACTGCAGTTTGTAAAAGACCA
CCCTTTGATGGATGACTCAGTGACCCCGATAGACAACAGACCCAAGCTGATCAAAAAAGATGTAAACTAC
ACCCAGATAGTGGTAGACAGGACCCAGGCCCTGGATGGGACTTTCTACGACGTCATGTTCATCAGCACAG
ACCGGGGAGCTCTGCATAAAGCAGTCATCCTCACAAAAGAGGTGCATGTCATCGAGGAGACCCAACTCTT
CCGGGACTCTGAACCGGTCCTAACTCTGCTGCTATCGTCAAAGAAGGGGAGGAAGTTTGTCTATGCAGGC
TCCAACTCTGGAGTGGTCCAAGCGCCCCTGGCATTCTGCGAAAAGCACGGTAGCTGTGAAGACTGTGTGT
TAGCACGGGACCCCTACTGTGCCTGGAGCCCAGCCATCAAGGCCTGTGTTACCCTGCACCAGGAAGAGGC
CTCCAGCAGGGGCTGGATTCAGGACATGAGCGGTGACACATCCTCATGCCTGGATAAGAGTAAAGAAAGT
TTCAACCAGCATTTTTTCAAGCACGGCGGCACAGCGGAACTCAAATGTTTCCAAAAGTCCAACCTAGCCC
GGGTGGTATGGAAGTTCCAGAATGGCGAGTTGAAGGCCGCAAGTCCCAAGTACGGCTTTGTGGGCAGGAA
GCACCTGCTCATCTTCAACCTGTCGGACGGAGACAGCGGCGTGTACCAGTGCCTGTCAGAGGAAAGGGTG
AGGAATAAAACGGTCTCCCAGCTGCTGGCCAAGCACGTTCTGGAAGTGAAGATGGTACCTCGGACCCCCC
CCTCACCTACCTCAGAGGATGCTCAGACAGAAGGTAGTAAGATCACATCCAAAATGCCGGTTGCATCTAC
CCAGGGGTCCTCTCCCCCTACCCCGGCTCTGTGGGCAACCTCCCCCAGAGCCGCCACCCTACCTCCCAAG
TCCTCCTCCGGCACATCCTGTGAACCAAAGATGGTCATCAACACGGTCCCCCAGCTCCACTCAGAGAAGA
CGGTGTATCTCAAGTCCAGTGACAACCGCCTGCTCATGTCTCTCCTCCTCTTCATCTTTGTCCTCTTCCT
CTGCCTCTTTTCCTACAACTGCTACAAGGGCTACCTGCCCGGACAGTGCTTAAAATTCCGCTCAGCCCTG
CTGCTTGGAAAGAAAACACCCAAGTCAGACTTCTCTGACCTGGAGCAGAGTGTGAAGGAGACACTGGTCG
AGCCTGGGAGCTTCTCCCAGCAGAACGGCGACCACCCCAAGCCAGCCCTGGATACGGGCTATGAAACGGA
GCAGGACACCATCACCAGCAAAGTCCCCACGGATCGTGAGGACTCGCAACGGATCGATGAACTCTCTGCC
CGGGACAAACCGTTTGATGTCAAGTGTGAACTGAAGTTTGCAGATTCGGATGCTGACGGGGACGATTATA
AAGATGATGATGATAAATGAGCGGCCGCACTCCTCAGGTGCAGGCTGCCTATCAGAAGGTGGTGGCTGGT
GTGGCCAATGCCCTGGCTCACAAATACCACTGAGATCTTTTTCCCTCTGCCAAAAATTATGGGGACATCA
TGAAGCCCCTTGAGCATCTGACTTCTGGCTAATAAAGGAAATTTATTTTCATTGCAATAGTGTGTTGGAA
TTTTTTGTGTCTCTCACTCGGAAGGACATATGGGAGGGCAAATCATTTAAAACATCAGAATGAGTATTTG
GTTTAGAGTTTGGCAACATATGCCCATATGCTGGCTGCCATGAACAAAGGTTGGCTATAAAGAGGTCATC
AGTATATGAAACAGCCCCCTGCTGTCCATTCCTTATTCCATAGAAAAGCCTTGACTTGAGGTTAGATTTT
TTTTATATTTTGTTTTGTGTTATTTTTTTCTTTAACATCCCTAAAATTTTCCTTACATGTTTTACTAGCC
AGATTTTTCCTCCTCTCCTGACTACTCCCAGTCATAGCTGTCCCTCTTCTCTTATGGAGATCCCTCGACC
TGCAGCCCAAGCTTGGCGTAATCATGGTCATAGCTGTTTCCTGTGTGAAATTGTTATCCGCTCACAATTC
CACACAACATACGAGCCGGAAGCATAAAGTGTAAAGCCTGGGGTGCCTAATGAGTGAGCTAACTCACATT
AATTGCGTTGCGCTCACTGCCCGCTTTCCAGTCGGGAAACCTGTCGTGCCAGCGGATCCGCATCTCAATT
AGTCAGCAACCATAGTCCCGCCCCTAACTCCGCCCATCCCGCCCCTAACTCCGCCCAGTTCCGCCCATTC
TCCGCCCCATGGCTGACTAATTTTTTTTATTTATGCAGAGGCCGAGGCCGCCTCGGCCTCTGAGCTATTC
CAGAAGTAGTGAGGAGGCTTTTTTGGAGGCCTAGGCTTTTGCAAAAAGCTAACTTGTTTATTGCAGCTTA
TAATGGTTACAAATAAAGCAATAGCATCACAAATTTCACAAATAAAGCATTTTTTTCACTGCATTCTAGT
TGTGGTTTGTCCAAACTCATCAATGTATCTTATCATGTCTGGATCCGCTGCATTAATGAATCGGCCAACG
CGCGGGGAGAGGCGGTTTGCGTATTGGGCGCTCTTCCGCTTCCTCGCTCACTGACTCGCTGCGCTCGGTC
GTTCGGCTGCGGCGAGCGGTATCAGCTCACTCAAAGGCGGTAATACGGTTATCCACAGAATCAGGGGATA
ACGCAGGAAAGAACATGTGAGCAAAAGGCCAGCAAAAGGCCAGGAACCGTAAAAAGGCCGCGTTGCTGGC
GTTTTTCCATAGGCTCCGCCCCCCTGACGAGCATCACAAAAATCGACGCTCAAGTCAGAGGTGGCGAAAC
CCGACAGGACTATAAAGATACCAGGCGTTTCCCCCTGGAAGCTCCCTCGTGCGCTCTCCTGTTCCGACCC
TGCCGCTTACCGGATACCTGTCCGCCTTTCTCCCTTCGGGAAGCGTGGCGCTTTCTCATAGCTCACGCTG
TAGGTATCTCAGTTCGGTGTAGGTCGTTCGCTCCAAGCTGGGCTGTGTGCACGAACCCCCCGTTCAGCCC
GACCGCTGCGCCTTATCCGGTAACTATCGTCTTGAGTCCAACCCGGTAAGACACGACTTATCGCCACTGG
CAGCAGCCACTGGTAACAGGATTAGCAGAGCGAGGTATGTAGGCGGTGCTACAGAGTTCTTGAAGTGGTG
GCCTAACTACGGCTACACTAGAAGAACAGTATTTGGTATCTGCGCTCTGCTGAAGCCAGTTACCTTCGGA
AAAAGAGTTGGTAGCTCTTGATCCGGCAAACAAACCACCGCTGGTAGCGGTGGTTTTTTTGTTTGCAAGC
AGCAGATTACGCGCAGAAAAAAAGGATCTCAAGAAGATCCTTTGATCTTTTCTACGGGGTCTGACGCTCA
GTGGAACGAAAACTCACGTTAAGGGATTTTGGTCATGAGATTATCAAAAAGGATCTTCACCTAGATCCTT
TTAAATTAAAAATGAAGTTTTAAATCAATCTAAAGTATATATGAGTAAACTTGGTCTGACAGTTACCAAT
GCTTAATCAGTGAGGCACCTATCTCAGCGATCTGTCTATTTCGTTCATCCATAGTTGCCTGACTCCCCGT
CGTGTAGATAACTACGATACGGGAGGGCTTACCATCTGGCCCCAGTGCTGCAATGATACCGCGAGACCCA
CGCTCACCGGCTCCAGATTTATCAGCAATAAACCAGCCAGCCGGAAGGGCCGAGCGCAGAAGTGGTCCTG
CAACTTTATCCGCCTCCATCCAGTCTATTAATTGTTGCCGGGAAGCTAGAGTAAGTAGTTCGCCAGTTAA
TAGTTTGCGCAACGTTGTTGCCATTGCTACAGGCATCGTGGTGTCACGCTCGTCGTTTGGTATGGCTTCA
TTCAGCTCCGGTTCCCAACGATCAAGGCGAGTTACATGATCCCCCATGTTGTGCAAAAAAGCGGTTAGCT
CCTTCGGTCCTCCGATCGTTGTCAGAAGTAAGTTGGCCGCAGTGTTATCACTCATGGTTATGGCAGCACT
GCATAATTCTCTTACTGTCATGCCATCCGTAAGATGCTTTTCTGTGACTGGTGAGTACTCAACCAAGTCA
TTCTGAGAATAGTGTATGCGGCGACCGAGTTGCTCTTGCCCGGCGTCAATACGGGATAATACCGCGCCAC
ATAGCAGAACTTTAAAAGTGCTCATCATTGGAAAACGTTCTTCGGGGCGAAAACTCTCAAGGATCTTACC
GCTGTTGAGATCCAGTTCGATGTAACCCACTCGTGCACCCAACTGATCTTCAGCATCTTTTACTTTCACC
AGCGTTTCTGGGTGAGCAAAAACAGGAAGGCAAAATGCCGCAAAAAAGGGAATAAGGGCGACACGGAAAT
GTTGAATACTCATACTCTTCCTTTTTCAATATTATTGAAGCATTTATCAGGGTTATTGTCTCATGAGCGG
ATACATATTTGAATGTATTTAGAAAAATAAACAAATAGGGGTTCCGCGCACATTTCCCCGAAAAGTGCCA
CCTG
Features (pLannotate 1.2.2; 18 found; start..end, strand, type, name):
      5..384     +  enhancer       CMV enhancer: human cytomegalovirus immediate early enhancer
    386..663     +  promoter       chicken β-actin promoter: No description available
    664..1680    +  intron         chimeric intron: chimera between introns from chicken β-actin and rabbit β-globin
   1678..1737    +  CDS            HBB (fragment): HBB_LEPEU - Experimental evidence at protein level: Swiss-Prot protein existence level 1. Involved in oxygen transport from the lung to the various peripheral tissues. From Lepus europaeus (European hare).
   1751..4333    +  CDS            Sema4d: SEM4D_MOUSE - Also known as Semacl2, Semaj. Experimental evidence at protein level: Swiss-Prot protein existence level 1. Cell surface receptor for PLXNB1 and PLXNB2 that plays an important role in cell-cell signaling (By similarity). Regulates GABAergic synapse development (PubMed:23699507, PubMed:29981480). Promotes the development of inhibitory synapses in a PLXNB1-dependent manner (PubMed:23699507, PubMed:29981480). Modulates the complexity and arborization of developing neurites in hippocampal neurons by activating PLXNB1 and interaction with PLXNB1 mediates activation of RHOA (By similar
   4369..4440    +  CDS            HBB (fragment): HBB_PONPY - Experimental evidence at transcript level: Swiss-Prot protein existence level 2. Involved in oxygen transport from the lung to the various peripheral tissues. From Pongo pygmaeus (Bornean orangutan).
   4511..4566    +  polyA_signal   β-globin poly(A) signal: rabbit β-globin polyadenylation signal (Gil and Proudfoot, 1987)
   4951..4967    -  protein_bind   lac operator: The lac repressor binds to the lac operator to inhibit transcription in E. coli. This inhibition can be relieved by adding lactose or isopropyl-β-D-thiogalactopyranoside (IPTG). lac repressor encoded by lacI
   4975..5005    -  promoter       lac promoter: promoter for the E. coli lac operon
   5020..5041    -  protein_bind   CAP binding site: CAP binding activates transcription in the presence of cAMP. E. coli catabolite activator protein
   5054..5093    -  CDS            lacI (fragment): lac repressor; lacI; The lac repressor binds to the lac operator to inhibit transcription in E. coli. This inhibition can be relieved by adding lactose or isopropyl-β-D-thiogalactopyranoside (IPTG).
   5100..5122    +  promoter       SV40 promoter (fragment): SV40 enhancer and early promoter
   5146..5281    +  rep_origin     SV40 ori: SV40 origin of replication
   5301..5435    +  polyA_signal   SV40 poly(A) signal: SV40 polyadenylation signal
   5437..5491    -  CDS            lacI (fragment): lac repressor; lacI; The lac repressor binds to the lac operator to inhibit transcription in E. coli. This inhibition can be relieved by adding lactose or isopropyl-β-D-thiogalactopyranoside (IPTG).
   5674..6262    -  rep_origin     ori: high-copy-number ColE1/pMB1/pBR322/pUC origin of replication
   6433..7293    -  CDS            AmpR: β-lactamase; bla; confers resistance to ampicillin, carbenicillin, and related antibiotics
   7294..7398    -  promoter       AmpR promoter: bla
