[The description below was written by a language model from this plasmid's Addgene catalogue record and pLannotate feature annotations shown in this document.]
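Description:
pCAG-Sema4D-Flag is a mammalian expression plasmid of about 7.4 kb, built on the pCAG backbone, that expresses mouse semaphorin 4D (Sema4d, also known as CD100) with a C-terminal Flag epitope tag. It is propagated in E. coli through a high-copy ColE1/pUC-type origin and selected with ampicillin via the β-lactamase gene under its own promoter. Remnants of bacterial lac regulatory sequence (lac promoter, operator, CAP site and short lacI fragments) are also annotated in the backbone and have no evident role in expression of the insert. An SV40 origin of replication with a fragment of the SV40 promoter and an SV40 poly(A) signal is present too; the origin can support episomal replication in cells supplying large T antigen. No mammalian selection marker is annotated.

The Sema4d coding sequence was inserted between NheI and NotI sites, both retained, downstream of the composite CAG promoter: the CMV immediate-early enhancer, the chicken β-actin promoter and a chimeric chicken β-actin/rabbit β-globin intron, a combination that gives strong, broadly active transcription in mammalian cells. The transcript is terminated by the rabbit β-globin polyadenylation signal. The short HBB fragments flagged on either side of the insert are most likely β-globin exon sequence belonging to the pCAG cassette rather than separate coding regions. The Flag tag is not annotated as its own feature, but the catalogue entry places it at the C terminus of the insert, where it allows antibody-based detection or immunoprecipitation. Sema4D is a cell-surface semaphorin that signals with plexin-B receptors. The associated publication concerns semaphorin heterodimerization in cis, membrane targeting and neocortical wiring, which suggests use in overexpression and interaction studies.
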