Addgene plasmid #190646: pCAG-Sema4D-Flag
Purpose: Expresses Mouse Sema4D with C Terminal Flag Tag
Depositing lab: Andrew Newman & Victor Tarabykin. Depositing organization: Charite Universitaetsmedizin Berlin. Publication: Semaphorin heterodimerization in cis regulates membrane targeting and neocortical wiring. Bessa P, Newman AG, Yan K, Schaub T, Dannenberg R, Lajko D, Eilenberger J, Brunet T, Textoris-Taube K, Kemmler E, Deng P, Banerjee P, Ravindran E, Preissner R, Rosario M, Tarabykin V. Nat Commun. 2024 Aug 16;15(1):7059. doi: 10.1038/s41467-024-51009-1. PubMed 39152101.
Backbone
  Vector backbone: pCAG
  Vector type: Mammalian Expression
Growth in bacteria
  Bacterial resistance: Ampicillin, 100 μg/mL
  Growth temperature: 37°C
  Growth strain: DH5alpha
  Copy number: High Copy
Gene/Insert
  Gene/Insert name: Sema4d
  Species: M. musculus (mouse)
  Entrez Gene: Sema4d (a.k.a. CD100, Semacl2, Semaj, Semcl2, coll-4)
  Tag / fusion protein: Flag (C terminal on insert)
  Cloning method: Restriction Enzyme; 5′ cloning site NheI (not destroyed); 3′ cloning site NotI (not destroyed)
  Sequencing primers: 5′ CAG-FW
Terms and licenses: Academic/Nonprofit Terms; Industry Terms: Not Available to Industry
How to cite: pCAG-Sema4D-Flag was a gift from Andrew Newman & Victor Tarabykin (Addgene plasmid # 190646 ; http://n2t.net/addgene:190646 ; RRID:Addgene_190646)
